Addgene plasmid #126412: pUAS-attB V5 dDispatched delta CS HA
Purpose: Expression of V5 dDispatched Delta CS HA in Drosophila cells lines
Depositing lab: Stacey Ogden. Depositing organization: St. Jude Children's Research Hospital. Publication: Cleavage activates dispatched for Sonic Hedgehog ligand release. Stewart DP, Marada S, Bodeen WJ, Truong A, Sakurada SM, Pandit T, Pruett-Miller SM, Ogden SK. Elife. 2018 Jan 23;7. pii: 31678. doi: 10.7554/eLife.31678. 31678 PubMed 29359685.
Backbone
  Vector backbone: pUAS
  Vector type: Insect Expression
Growth in bacteria
  Bacterial resistance: Ampicillin, 100 μg/mL
  Growth temperature: 37°C
  Growth strain: DH5alpha
  Copy number: High Copy
Gene/Insert
  Gene/Insert name: d-Dispatched1
  Species: D. melanogaster (fly)
  Mutation: Disp1 Cleavage site
  Entrez Gene: disp (a.k.a. Dmel_CG2019, CG2019, Disp, Dmel\CG2019, anon-WO0146227.1)
  Tag / fusion protein: HA (C terminal on insert)
  Cloning method: Restriction Enzyme; 5′ cloning site Unknown (unknown if destroyed); 3′ cloning site Unknown (unknown if destroyed)
Terms and licenses: Academic/Nonprofit Terms; Industry Terms: Not Available to Industry
How to cite: pUAS-attB V5 dDispatched delta CS HA was a gift from Stacey Ogden (Addgene plasmid # 126412 ; http://n2t.net/addgene:126412 ; RRID:Addgene_126412)
