[The description below was written by a language model from this plasmid's Addgene catalogue record and pLannotate feature annotations shown in this document.]
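Description:
pUAS-attB V5 dDispatched delta CS HA is a 12,080 bp Drosophila expression plasmid of the pUAS-attB type, intended according to the record for expressing a cleavage-site mutant of fly Dispatched in Drosophila cell lines. In bacteria it is maintained through a high-copy ColE1/pUC-type origin and selected with ampicillin via the β-lactamase gene. An f1 origin, T3 and T7 promoters, and lac promoter/lacZα remnants are carried over from the cloning backbone.

The expression cassette consists of five tandem Gal4-binding UAS sites placed upstream of the Drosophila hsp70Bb minimal promoter, so transcription of the insert depends on a co-supplied Gal4 driver. This drives the D. melanogaster disp coding sequence, a segment polarity protein that controls trafficking and release of cholesterol-modified Hedgehog from producing cells. The catalogue describes the insert as mutated at the Disp cleavage site ("delta CS"), though the exact change is not stated. It lists a C-terminal HA tag, and the plasmid name also indicates a V5 tag; neither tag is annotated separately in the feature table, and the position of V5 is not recorded. Downstream, SV40 small t intron and early-region fragments followed by the SV40 polyadenylation signal provide splicing and 3′ end processing.

The backbone also carries a φC31 attB site, a mini-white eye-colour marker and a loxP site. These are standard elements that allow site-specific integration into attP landing sites in fly genomes, identification of transformants, and Cre-mediated recombination at the loxP site. The construct suits comparing cleavage-deficient with wild-type Dispatched in Hedgehog ligand release studies.
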