Features (pLannotate 1.2.2; 24 found; start..end, strand, type, name):
      1..34      -  protein_bind   loxP: Cre-mediated recombination occurs in the 8-bp core sequence (GCATACAT). Cre recombinase
     47..68      -  misc_feature   MCS (fragment): pUC18/19 multiple cloning site
     67..161     +  protein_bind   5X UAS: five tandem copies of the "ScaI site" 17-mer CGGAGTACTGTCCTCCG, an upstream activating sequence (UAS) that efficiently binds yeast Gal4 (Webster et al., 1988; Pfeiffer et al., 2010) GAL4
    180..418     +  promoter       hsp70 promoter: Drosophila melanogaster hsp70Bb promoter
    438..4043    +  CDS            disp: DISP_DROME - Experimental evidence at protein level: Swiss-Prot protein existence level 1. Segment polarity protein which functions in hedgehog (Hh) signaling. Regulates the trafficking and the release of cholesterol- modified hedgehog protein from cells of the posterior compartment (P cells) and is hence required for the effective production of the Hh signal. From Drosophila melanogaster (Fruit fly).
   4087..4161    +  CDS            small t antigen (fragment): SV40 (simian virus 40) small t antigen
   4163..4228    +  intron         small t intron: SV40 (simian virus 40) small t antigen intron
   4358..4378    +  CDS            SV40 NLS: nuclear localization signal of SV40 (simian virus 40) large T antigen
   4385..4519    +  CDS            LT_POVHA (fragment): Protein inferred from homology: Swiss-Prot protein existence level 3. Isoform large T antigen is a key early protein essential for both driving viral replication and inducing cellular transformation. Plays a role in viral genome replication by driving entry of quiescent cells into the cell cycle and by autoregulating the synthesis of viral early mRNA. Displays highly oncogenic activities by corrupting the host cellular checkpoint mechanisms that guard cell division and the transcription, replication, and repair of DNA. Participates in the modulation of cellular gene expression preceeding viral
   4544..4627    +  CDS            large T antigen (fragment): large T antigen from SV40 (simian virus 40)
   4650..4784    +  polyA_signal   SV40 poly(A) signal: SV40 polyadenylation signal
   4813..4882    +  protein_bind   attB: attB site for the φC31 integrase (Groth et al., 2000) phage φC31 integrase
   5101..5119    -  promoter       T3 promoter: promoter for bacteriophage T3 RNA polymerase
   5162..5184    -  protein_bind   lac operator (fragment): The lac repressor binds to the lac operator to inhibit transcription in E. coli. This inhibition can be relieved by adding lactose or isopropyl-β-D-thiogalactopyranoside (IPTG). lac repressor encoded by lacI
   5188..5218    -  promoter       lac promoter: promoter for the E. coli lac operon
   5233..5254    -  protein_bind   CAP binding site: CAP binding activates transcription in the presence of cAMP. E. coli catabolite activator protein
   5267..5359    -  CDS            lacI (fragment): lac repressor; lacI; The lac repressor binds to the lac operator to inhibit transcription in E. coli. This inhibition can be relieved by adding lactose or isopropyl-β-D-thiogalactopyranoside (IPTG).
   5542..6130    -  rep_origin     ori: high-copy-number ColE1/pMB1/pBR322/pUC origin of replication
   6301..7161    -  CDS            AmpR: β-lactamase; bla; confers resistance to ampicillin, carbenicillin, and related antibiotics
   7162..7266    -  promoter       AmpR promoter: bla
   7319..7747    -  rep_origin     f1 ori (sequence partly withheld): f1 bacteriophage origin of replication; arrow indicates direction of (+) strand synthesis
   7752..7909    -  CDS            lacZα (fragment): LacZα fragment of β-galactosidase; lacZ fragment
   7912..7930    +  promoter       T7 promoter: promoter for bacteriophage T7 RNA polymerase
   7955..12074   +  gene           mini-white: white; This modified version of the white gene lacks part of the first intron.
>Addgene plasmid #126412 | pUAS-attB V5 dDispatched delta CS HA | addgene full sequence | sequence record 246861 | Addgene NGS Result
ATAACTTCGTATAATGTATGCTATACGAAGTTATGCTAGCGGATCCAAGCTTGCATGCCTGCAGGTCGGA
GTACTGTCCTCCGAGCGGAGTACTGTCCTCCGAGCGGAGTACTGTCCTCCGAGCGGAGTACTGTCCTCCG
AGCGGAGTACTGTCCTCCGAGCGGAGACTCTAGCGAGCGCCGGAGTATAAATAGAGGCGCTTCGTCTACG
GAGCGACAATTCAATTCAAACAAGCAAAGTGAACACGTCGCTAAGCGAAAGCTAAGCAAATAAACAAGCG
CAGCTGAACAAGCTAAACAATCTGCAGTAAAGTGCAAGTTAAAGTGAATCAATTAAAAGTAACCAGCAAC
CAAGTAAATCAACTGCAACTACTGAAATCTGCCAAGAAGTAATTATTGAATACAAGAAGAGAACTCTGAA
TAGGGAATTGGGAATTCATGTTGTGCTTCGACTCGGAGAGGATGAACTGGTACTACCACGTCCTGGCCAG
GCGTCCCTACCTGGTGGTCGTCTCCATTGCTGTCTACTGTGTCGCTTGCATCATCGTGGCCCTCGTCCTG
AACAAGCTGCCGGACTTCAGTGATCCCACCTTGGGCTTCGAAACCCGCGGCACCAAAATTGGAGAACGAC
TGACGGCCTGGTACAACCTGCTGCAAGAGACTGACCACCATGGTGCTCTTTTCTCAAATCCATCGGATCT
GTGGGAGAGGAGACGGGTAGAGCAGGGCTATGTGGAGACGAAGCTGCATCCGAATCACGTGGGTAAGCCT
ATCCCTAACCCTCTCCTCGGTCTCGATTCTACGCACGTGAGGCGACGCAAAAACAAGCACAAGAACAGAA
ACAAGAACAAGCGACGCAAGGAACAAAATCAAAGCAGCCACGAGCATCACGATGTGGCGCAGAAGATGAT
GCAGTTCAAAAAACGGCTGAAGGCTACTAGTTCTCCCTCTCCAAATCTCGGCTTTGACACCTGGATCGGG
GACAGTGGAGTATTTCGCGACTACGAGATTACAAACGACAGCGCTTCCTCCTCTTTGGAACCCACGCGAC
GCACTGAGCAAATCGAATATGGCCACAACACCACCTCAGTGGACGAGGAAGAGCCCATCGAGGGATTCTT
TTGCGATTCATCGCCCCGGAAGGAGTACTCTCATTTTGTGGTCCAGCGGATCGGTCCCAACGCCACCGAT
TCTCTATTTGATTTGAACGGACTGCTGGCCATGTGTCAGTTGCAGGATCAGATTACCGAAGTCCCCAGCT
ACCGGGCATTTTGCGAGCCGGAGATGCTTACCACCGAGTGCTGCCGGCCATGGTCACTGCCCAACTACGC
CGCCATGCTGGCCAACAAAAGTTCCTGTTTCGACCTTACCACGGAGGATGTTACTTCGCTGCACACGCTG
CTCTTGGGCTGCTATGAGTACTTCCATGACCTAAAGATGGACAACCACTGCAACGAAATACCGCATTGTC
GTGCTCCTGAAGAGTGCAAGCGGCTAAATATCGTCTTTAACGTCCTGAATTTTCTCACCGACTTTAGTTT
CATCAAGTCTAATGACTCGAATGTATACCTGAAATACGCCATGATTTTTATACCCGTGGCGCAATCCAAC
CGCTTGCTGCCACTGTTCCACGAATGGGAAGACGTGGAGCTGATCAACGAGCTTGTGGAAGTGGTTGCGA
TGGACTTGGGCCTCGAAAACGAACTCTTTAACGAGCTGCTGCTGACGGACGTGTGGCTAGTTTCGCTGGG
AGGGACATTCGTCATGGCTAGCGTGTGGTTGTACACGGGATCGGCATTCATCACCTTGATGTCCTGCGTA
GCCATATGCTTTTCGCTAGGACTAGCGTACTTTTTTTACGCCATCGTGCTGGAGTTTGAGTTCTTCCCCT
ATATGAACCTTCTGGCCGTGGTAGTAATAATTGGCATTGGAGCAGACGACGTATTTCTGTTTCTTAAGAT
CTGGCACTGTGTGCTGACCGAGAGGTTCAGCAATCGATGTACCTTGACCACTCAGTCCCAGAGTGCTCTT
CCCACCCTGGAGAACAGTGATCACACGGAGTCACTGGAAAACATAATGGCGCTGACTATGCGACATGCCG
CTGCCTCCATGTTCGTTACCTCACTTACCACCGCCGGCGCCTTTTATGCCTCCTACAGCAGCTCTATAAC
AGCTATAAAGTGCTTTGGGATTTTTGCGGGAACTGTCGTGGTGACCAACTACTTACTAATGATAACTTGG
TTGCCTGCATCGGTCTCCATCATGGAACGACTATTTGCCACAAGGATGTCCTGCCATCATCCGATGTCAA
TAAAGCTGATCCACGCCTGCAAGAAGTCAATTAACCGATTTTGTCAGATGTTTGAGGAGTGCATCACGAA
AAGCATCATGAACTATGCCTATCTCTGGCTGCTGATCTTTGGGGCTCTAGGCGCGTCCAGTGCCGTCATT
GTGTTCTGGTATCCAGGACTTCAGTTGCCGGAAAAATCACACTTCCAGCTCTTTGTGTCAAAGCATCCAT
TTGAGGTTTACTCCAGTCTCAAGCAGCAGTTCTGGTTCGAGAAACCATTGCAGGCGTACGAGAACTTCAA
GATGCACATGCATTTCGTCTGGGGCGTTCAAGCGGTGGACGACGGCGACTATACGAACCCCAACTCATAC
GGCCACCTGCACTATGACAATAATTTTAACGTATCCAGCAGGCCGGCACAACTCTGGATCCTTGATTTTT
GCCAGAGTGTGCGCCAGCAACCCTTTTACAAAGAGACTCTCGGCATGCTGTTGCCCAATTGTTTCATTGA
AAATCTTATCGACTATATGAAGCGCAGATGCATCGATGATATGGACAGTACCAGGAAAGACCGTTCACCC
TGCTGTGACGCACAGTTTCCCTTTGAGCCGCACATATTTGAGTACTGCTTGCCACAAAGCATATCCAACA
TGTATGACACTACATTTTTCCGGCCCGGCGTGGCAGGACCCAAGTTTGCAGAGGCTCCCCGACTGGAGAC
TGAGGATTACCTAGGAATGAGTGGAAATGAGAGTGCAGAGTACAGCACCAACGGATCATTTACACCGCTA
CTAGTCAAAGCCCTGGTCATCGAGTTCGAGTCCAACGTGGCCTACAGCACCATCTACGCAAATATTAGGC
AGTTCTACGAGTCTGTAGAGCACTGGTTTCAGATGCAGTTAAAAACGGCACCGCCGGAACTTCAAGGAGG
ATGGTTCACGAGCGACCTGAAATTTTACAATGTGCAGGACACCCTTTCGCACGACACCTTTGTTGCCATT
TGTCTGGCCATGGCTGCATCACTTGCAGTGCTCCTATGCTTCACCGTAAACATATTGATTTCCATCTACG
CCGTACTAACCGTGTCGCTAAGTATTTTTAACACCGTGGCTGTGCTCATCCTGCTCGGCTGGCAGCTTAA
CATCTTGGAGAGCATTGCGGTGAGCACGGCTATCGGTCTGGCTGTGGACTTTAGCCTACATTACGGTATT
CACTACCGGATGTCCCCGGTTAAGGAGAGATTGGCAGCCACACAGTTTGTACTATCCCGCATCATTGGAC
CCACAGTGATGGCGGCCACCACAACTGGTCTAGCTGGCGGAATCATGATGGCATCCAACATATTGCCCTA
CATACAGATTGGCGTCTTCCTGGTCGTTGTCATGATCGTTAGCTGGTTCTATGCCACTTTCTTTCTAATG
AGTCTGCTTCGGGTTGCCGGTCCTCAGCATGGTTTTCTGGAACTCAAGTGGCCGTTGTGGAGCAAGCGAA
GCAGTGGCAGCAGCAAGTTCTACGAGCGGAAACCCAGCCAAGTGATCGCCAGCGAGCAGCTGCTGACCCC
CACAAGCTCGGCCATCGTTGAGTTGGCGAACTCGGAGACGCACGAACTGGAGTCCCTAAACTCCAACAGC
CTGATCAAAACCATTTCGGGCATCGAAAGCGCCCACGCATTGTCCTCGCTGCCGAGGGACTTCGAGCACT
CATTCCAGACGATGCACGAGTGCAAATATCAAACGTATCCGTCTACATCCAATGGTACCTACCCATACGA
CGTCCCAGACTACGCTTGATCTAGAGGATCTTTGTGAAGGAACCTTACTTCTGTGGTGTGACATAATTGG
ACAAACTACCTACAGAGATTTAAAGCTCTAAGGTAAATATAAAATTTTTAAGTGTATAATGTGTTAAACT
ACTGATTCTAATTGTTTGTGTATTTTAGATTCCAACCTATGGAACTGATGAATGGGAGCAGTGGTGGAAT
GCCTTTAATGAGGAAAACCTGTTTTGCTCAGAAGAAATGCCATCTAGTGATGATGAGGCTACTGCTGACT
CTCAACATTCTACTCCTCCAAAAAAGAAGAGAAAGGTAGAAGACCCCAAGGACTTTCCTTCAGAATTGCT
AAGTTTTTTGAGTCATGCTGTGTTTAGTAATAGAACTCTTGCTTGCTTTGCTATTTACACCACAAAGGAA
AAAGCTGCACTGCTATACAAGAAAATTATGGAAAAATATTTGATGTATAGTGCCTTGACTAGAGATCATA
ATCAGCCATACCACATTTGTAGAGGTTTTACTTGCTTTAAAAAACCTCCCACACCTCCCCCTGAACCTGA
AACATAAAATGAATGCAATTGTTGTTGTTAACTTGTTTATTGCAGCTTATAATGGTTACAAATAAAGCAA
TAGCATCACAAATTTCACAAATAAAGCATTTTTTTCACTGCATTCTAGTTGTGGTTTGTCCAAACTCATC
AATGTATCTTATCATGTCTGGATCCACTAGTGTCGACGATGTAGGTCACGGTCTCGAAGCCGCGGTGCGG
GTGCCAGGGCGTGCCCTTGGGCTCCCCGGGCGCGTACTCCACCTCACCCATCTGGTCCATCATGATGAAC
GGGTCGAGGTGGCGGTAGTTGATCCCGGCGAACGCGCGGCGCACCGGGAAGCCCTCGCCCTCGAAACCGC
TGGGCGCGGTGGTCACGGTGAGCACGGGACGTGCGACGGCGTCGGCGGGTGCGGATACGCGGGGCAGCGT
CAGCGGGTTCTCGACGGTCACGGCGGGCATGTCGACACTAGTTCTAGCCAGCTTTTGTTCCCTTTAGTGA
GGGTTAATTTCGAGCTTGGCGTAATCATGGTCATAGCTGTTTCCTGTGTGAAATTGTTATCCGCTCACAA
TTCCACACAACATACGAGCCGGAAGCATAAAGTGTAAAGCCTGGGGTGCCTAATGAGTGAGCTAACTCAC
ATTAATTGCGTTGCGCTCACTGCCCGCTTTCCAGTCGGGAAACCTGTCGTGCCAGCTGCATTAATGAATC
GGCCAACGCGCGGGGAGAGGCGGTTTGCGTATTGGGCGCTCTTCCGCTTCCTCGCTCACTGACTCGCTGC
GCTCGGTCGTTCGGCTGCGGCGAGCGGTATCAGCTCACTCAAAGGCGGTAATACGGTTATCCACAGAATC
AGGGGATAACGCAGGAAAGAACATGTGAGCAAAAGGCCAGCAAAAGGCCAGGAACCGTAAAAAGGCCGCG
TTGCTGGCGTTTTTCCATAGGCTCCGCCCCCCTGACGAGCATCACAAAAATCGACGCTCAAGTCAGAGGT
GGCGAAACCCGACAGGACTATAAAGATACCAGGCGTTTCCCCCTGGAAGCTCCCTCGTGCGCTCTCCTGT
TCCGACCCTGCCGCTTACCGGATACCTGTCCGCCTTTCTCCCTTCGGGAAGCGTGGCGCTTTCTCATAGC
TCACGCTGTAGGTATCTCAGTTCGGTGTAGGTCGTTCGCTCCAAGCTGGGCTGTGTGCACGAACCCCCCG
TTCAGCCCGACCGCTGCGCCTTATCCGGTAACTATCGTCTTGAGTCCAACCCGGTAAGACACGACTTATC
GCCACTGGCAGCAGCCACTGGTAACAGGATTAGCAGAGCGAGGTATGTAGGCGGTGCTACAGAGTTCTTG
AAGTGGTGGCCTAACTACGGCTACACTAGAAGAACAGTATTTGGTATCTGCGCTCTGCTGAAGCCAGTTA
CCTTCGGAAAAAGAGTTGGTAGCTCTTGATCCGGCAAACAAACCACCGCTGGTAGCGGTGGTTTTTTTGT
TTGCAAGCAGCAGATTACGCGCAGAAAAAAAGGATCTCAAGAAGATCCTTTGATCTTTTCTACGGGGTCT
GACGCTCAGTGGAACGAAAACTCACGTTAAGGGATTTTGGTCATGAGATTATCAAAAAGGATCTTCACCT
AGATCCTTTTAAATTAAAAATGAAGTTTTAAATCAATCTAAAGTATATATGAGTAAACTTGGTCTGACAG
TTACCAATGCTTAATCAGTGAGGCACCTATCTCAGCGATCTGTCTATTTCGTTCATCCATAGTTGCCTGA
CTCCCCGTCGTGTAGATAACTACGATACGGGAGGGCTTACCATCTGGCCCCAGTGCTGCAATGATACCGC
GAGACCCACGCTCACCGGCTCCAGATTTATCAGCAATAAACCAGCCAGCCGGAAGGGCCGAGCGCAGAAG
TGGTCCTGCAACTTTATCCGCCTCCATCCAGTCTATTAATTGTTGCCGGGAAGCTAGAGTAAGTAGTTCG
CCAGTTAATAGTTTGCGCAACGTTGTTGCCATTGCTACAGGCATCGTGGTGTCACGCTCGTCGTTTGGTA
TGGCTTCATTCAGCTCCGGTTCCCAACGATCAAGGCGAGTTACATGATCCCCCATGTTGTGCAAAAAAGC
GGTTAGCTCCTTCGGTCCTCCGATCGTTGTCAGAAGTAAGTTGGCCGCAGTGTTATCACTCATGGTTATG
GCAGCACTGCATAATTCTCTTACTGTCATGCCATCCGTAAGATGCTTTTCTGTGACTGGTGAGTACTCAA
CCAAGTCATTCTGAGAATAGTGTATGCGGCGACCGAGTTGCTCTTGCCCGGCGTCAATACGGGATAATAC
CGCGCCACATAGCAGAACTTTAAAAGTGCTCATCATTGGAAAACGTTCTTCGGGGCGAAAACTCTCAAGG
ATCTTACCGCTGTTGAGATCCAGTTCGATGTAACCCACTCGTGCACCCAACTGATCTTCAGCATCTTTTA
CTTTCACCAGCGTTTCTGGGTGAGCAAAAACAGGAAGGCAAAATGCCGCAAAAAAGGGAATAAGGGCGAC
ACGGAAATGTTGAATACTCATACTCTTCCTTTTTCAATATTATTGAAGCATTTATCAGGGTTATTGTCTC
ATGAGCGGATACATATTTGAATGTATTTAGAAAAATAAACAAATAGGGGTTCCGCGCACATTTCCCCGAA
AAGTGCCACCTAAATTGTAAGCGTTAATATTTTGTTAAAATTCGCGTTAAATTTTTGTTAAATCAGCTCA
TTTTTTAACCAATAGGCCGAAATCGGCAAAATCCCTTATAAATCAAAAGAATAGACCGAGATAGGGT
[37 nt withheld, positions 7418-7454]
AAAGAACGTGGACTCCAACGTCAAAGG
[49 nt withheld, positions 7482-7530]
T
[91 nt withheld, positions 7532-7622]
G
[124 nt withheld, positions 7624-7747]
CCCATTCGCCATTCAGGCTGCGCAACTGTTGGGAAGGGCGATCGGTGCGGGCCTCTTCGCTATTACGCCA
GCTGGCGAAAGGGGGATGTGCTGCAAGGCGATTAAGTTGGGTAACGCCAGGGTTTTCCCAGTCACGACGT
TGTAAAACGACGGCCAGTGAATTGTAATACGACTCACTATAGGGCGAATTGGGTACGTACCGGGCCCCTA
GTATGTATGTAAGTTAATAAAACCCATTTTTGCGGAAAGTAGATAAAAAAAACATTTTTTTTTTTTACTG
CACTGGATATCATTGAACTTATCTGATCAGTTTTAAATTTACTTCGATCCAAGGGTATTTGATGTACCAG
GTTCTTTCGATTACCTCTCACTCAAAATGACATTCCACTCAAAGTCAGCGCTGTTTGCCTCCTTCTCTGT
CCACAGAAATATCGCCGTCTCTTTCGCCGCTGCGTCCGCTATCTCTTTCGCCACCGTTTGTAGCGTTACG
TAGCGTCAATGTCCGCCTTCAGTTGCATTTTGTCAGCGGTTTCGTGACGAAGCTCCAAGCGGTTTACGCC
ATCAATTAAACACAAAGTGCTGTGCCAAAACTCCTCTCGCTTCTTATTTTTGTTTGTTTTTTGAGTGATT
GGGGTGGTGATTGGTTTTGGGTGGGTAAGCAGGGGAAAGTGTGAAAAATCCCGGCAATGGGCCAAGAGGA
TCAGGAGCTATTAATTCGCGGAGGCAGCAAACACCCATCTGCCGAGCATCTGAACAATGTGAGTAGTACA
TGTGCATACATCTTAAGTTCACTTGATCTATAGGAACTGCGATTGCAACATCAAATTGTCTGCGGCGTGA
GAACTGCGACCCACAAAAATCCCAAACCGCAATTGCACAAACAAATAGTGACACGAAACAGATTATTCTG
GTAGCTGTTCTCGCTATATAAGACAATTTTTGAGATCATATCATGATCAAGACATCTAAAGGCATTCATT
TTCGACTATATTCTTTTTTACAAAAAATATAACAACCAGATATTTTAAGCTGATCCTAGATGCACAAAAA
ATAAATAAAAGTATAAACCTACTTCGTAGGATACTTCGGGGTACTTTTTGTTCGGGGTTAGATGAGCATA
ACGCTTGTAGTTGATATTTGAGATCCCCTATCATTGCAGGGTGACAGCGGAGCGGCTTCGCAGAGCTGCA
TTAACCAGGGCTTCGGGCAGGCCAAAAACTACGGCACGCTCCGGCCACCCAGTCCGCCGGAGGACTCCGG
TTCAGGGAGCGGCCAACTAGCCGAGAACCTCACCTATGCCTGGCACAATATGGACATCTTTGGGGCGGTC
AATCAGCCGGGCTCCGGATGGCGGCAGCTGGTCAACCGGACACGCGGACTATTCTGCAACGAGCGACACA
TACCGGCGCCCAGGAAACATTTGCTCAAGAACGGTGAGTTTCTATTCGCAGTCGGCTGATCTGTGTGAAA
TCTTAATAAAGGGTCCAATTACCAATTTGAAACTCAGTTTGCGGCGTGGCCTATCCGGGCGAACTTTTGG
CCGTGATGGGCAGTTCCGGTGCCGGAAAGACGACCCTGCTGAATGCCCTTGCCTTTCGATCGCCGCAGGG
CATCCAAGTATCGCCATCCGGGATGCGACTGCTCAATGGCCAACCTGTGGACGCCAAGGAGATGCAGGCC
AGGTGCGCCTATGTCCAGCAGGATGACCTCTTTATCGGCTCCCTAACGGCCAGGGAACACCTGATTTTCC
AAGCCATGGTGCGGATGCCACGACATCTGACCTATCGGCAGCGAGTGGCCCGCGTGGATCAGGTGATCCA
GGAGCTTTCGCTCAGCAAATGTCAGCACACGATCATCGGTGTGCCCGGCAGGGTGAAAGGTCTGTCCGGC
GGAGAAAGGAAGCGTCTGGCATTCGCCTCCGAGGCTCTAACCGATCCGCCGCTTCTGATCTGCGATGAGC
CCACCTCCGGACTGGACTCCTTTACCGCCCACAGCGTCGTCCAGGTGCTGAAGAAGCTGTCGCAGAAGGG
CAAGACCGTCATCCTGACCATTCATCAGCCGTCTTCCGAGCTGTTTGAGCTCTTTGACAAGATCCTTCTG
ATGGCCGAGGGCAGGGTAGCTTTCTTGGGCACTCCCAGCGAAGCCGTCGACTTCTTTTCCTAGTGAGTTC
GATGTGTTTATTAAGGGTATCTAGTATTACATAACATCTCAACTCCTATCCAGCGTGGGTGCCCAGTGTC
CTACCAACTACAATCCGGCGGACTTTTACGTACAGGTGTTGGCCGTTGTGCCCGGACGGGAGATCGAGTC
CCGTGATCGGATCGCCAAGATATGCGACAATTTTGCCATTAGCAAAGTAGCCCGGGATATGGAGCAGTTG
TTGGCCACCAAAAATCTGGAGAAGCCACTGGAGCAGCCGGAGAATGGGTACACCTACAAGGCCACCTGGT
TCATGCAGTTCCGGGCGGTCCTGTGGCGATCCTGGCTGTCGGTGCTCAAGGAACCACTCCTCGTAAAAGT
GCGACTTATTCAGACAACGGTGAGTGGTTCCAGTGGAAACAAATGATATAACGCTTACAATTCTTGGAAA
CAAATTCGCTAGATTTTAGATAGAATTGCCTGATTCCACACCCTTCTTAGTTTTTTTCAATGAGATGTAT
AGTTTATAGTTTTGCAGAAGATAAATAAATTTCATTTAACTCGCGAATATTAATGAGATGCGAGTAACAT
TTTAATTTGCAGATGGTTGCCATCTTGATTGGCCTCATCTTTTTGGGCCAACAACTCACGCAAGTGGGTG
TGATGAATATCAACGGAGCCATCTTCCTCTTCCTGACCAACATGACCTTTCAAAACGTCTTTGCCACGAT
AAATGTAAGTCATGTTTAGAATACATTTGCATTTCAATAATTTACTAACTTTCTAATGAATCGATTCGAT
TTAGGTGTTCACCTCAGAGCTGCCAGTTTTTATGAGGGAGGCCCGAAGTCGACTTTATCGCTGTGACACA
TACTTTCTGGGCAAAACGATTGCCGAATTGCCGCTTTTTCTCACAGTGCCACTGGTCTTCACGGCGATTG
CCTATCCGATGATCGGACTGCGGGCCGGAGTGCTGCACTTCTTCAACTGCCTGGCGCTGGTCACTCTGGT
GGCCAATGTGTCAACGTCCTTCGGATATCTAATATCCTGCGCCAGCTCCTCGACCTCGATGGCGCTGTCT
GTGGGTCCGCCGGTTATCATACCATTCCTGCTCTTTGGCGGCTTCTTCTTGAACTCGGGCTCGGTGCCAG
TATACCTCAAATGGTTGTCGTACCTCTCATGGTTCCGTTACGCCAACGAGGGTCTGCTGATTAACCAATG
GGCGGACGTGGAGCCGGGCGAAATTAGCTGCACATCGTCGAACACCACGTGCCCCAGTTCGGGCAAGGTC
ATCCTGGAGACGCTTAACTTCTCCGCCGCCGATCTGCCGCTGGACTACGTGGGTCTGGCCATTCTCATCG
TGAGCTTCCGGGTGCTCGCATATCTGGCTCTAAGACTTCGGGCCCGACGCAAGGAGTAGCCGACATATAT
CCGAAATAACTGCTTGTTTTTTTTTTTTACCATTATTACCATCGTGTTTACTGTTTATTGCCCCCTCAAA
AAGCTAATGTAATTATATTTGTGCCAATAAAAACAAGATATGACCTATAGAATACAAGTATTTCCCCTTC
GAACATCCCCACAAGTAGACTTTGGATTTGTCTTCTAACCAAAAGACTTACACACCTGCATACCTTACAT
CAAAAACTCGTTTATCGCTACATAAAACACCGGGATATATTTTTTATATACATACTTTTCAAATCGCGCG
CCCTCTTCATAATTCACCTCCACCACACCACGTTTCGTAGTTGCTCTTTCGCTGTCTCCCACCCGCTCTC
CGCAACACATTCACCTTTTGTTCGACGACCTTGGAGCGACTGTCGTTAGTTCCGCGCGATTCGGTTCGCT
CAAATGGTTCCGAGTGGTTCATTTCGTCTCAATAGAAATTAGTAATAAATATTTGTATGTACAATTTATT
TGCTCCAATATATTTGTATATATTTCCCTCACAGCTATATTTATTCTAATTTAATATTATGACTTTTTAA
GGTAATTTTTTGTGACCTGTTCGGAGTGATTAGCGTTACAATTTGAACTGAAAGTGACATCCAGTGTTTG
TTCCTTGTGTAGATGCATCTCAAAAAAATGGTGGGCATAATAGTGTTGTTTATATATATCAAAAATAACA
ACTATAATAATAAGAATACATTTAATTTAGAAAATGCTTGGATTTCACTGGAACTAGGCTAGC
